>Addgene plasmid #14716 | MSCV-Axin-IRES-GFP | addgene partial sequence | sequence record 21417 | 14716 with pLXSN5'
ATCAGCCCTCACTCCTTCTCTAGGCGCCGGAATTCGCGGCCGCGGTGGCGGCCGCCGCCGCAGGAGCCTG
CTGGGGTCGGGCTGGAGCCTGGTTCCAGAGAGGGCTGGTGAGAGTGAGCAGCCGGTTTTGGCGGCGCTCT
GCGGCCTGCCTTGCGCCGCCTCCGGGCCACGGGTCGCCGAGCCGCCGCCGCCGCCGCGATGGGGGCCCCC
CAGGGCCGCGCCCCCGCCGTGGCCCGCCCGCTGAGCCGCCGCTGAGCGCATGGGCCTCGCCGGGCCGGGA
GCCAGGCCCCGGGCCGCGCCTCCACAGCCGCCGCGCGCTGGAGAGATTGATTCCCTTGGGAGCTGTAAGT
ACTGAGGTATTAGGGTGCAGCGCTCATTGTTCACTGATGCAGAGTCCCAAAATGAATGTCCAGGAGCAGG
GTTTCCCCTTGGACCTCGGAGCAAGTTTCACCGAAGATGCCCCCCGGCCCCCAGTGCCTGGAGAAGAGGG
AGAACTGGTATCTACTGATTCGAGGCCTGTCAACCACAGTTTCTGTTCTGGGAAAGGTACCAGCATTAAA
AGTGAGAC
