[The description below was written by a language model from this plasmid's Addgene catalogue record.]
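Description:
MSCV-Axin-IRES-GFP is a retroviral mammalian expression plasmid built on the MSCV-IRES-GFP backbone, a murine stem cell virus vector of about 6.6 kb before the insert is added. It is propagated in E. coli as a high-copy plasmid under ampicillin selection. No feature table accompanies the record, so individual elements such as the origin of replication, long terminal repeats and packaging signal are not itemised. In MSCV-type vectors generally, the viral LTR acts as the promoter for the inserted gene, and the packaging signal allows the transcript to be incorporated into retroviral particles when the plasmid is introduced into a packaging cell line. The record does not name a separate internal promoter.

The payload is mouse Axin (Axin1), cloned by restriction digestion between a SacII site at the 5′ end and a SalI/XhoI junction at the 3′ end, the latter destroyed by ligation of the compatible ends. Downstream of Axin lies the backbone's IRES-GFP cassette. Although it is catalogued as a C-terminal tag, an IRES directs independent translation of GFP from the same bicistronic transcript rather than creating a fusion. Axin is therefore made as an untagged protein, while GFP fluorescence marks transduced cells and permits their identification or sorting.

Axin is a scaffold component of the β-catenin destruction complex and acts as a negative regulator of canonical Wnt signalling. The associated publication concerns the role of Wnt signalling in haematopoietic stem cell self-renewal, which suggests the construct serves to stably overexpress Axin by retroviral transduction in order to inhibit the Wnt pathway in GFP-marked cells.
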