Addgene plasmid #14716: MSCV-Axin-IRES-GFP
Depositing lab: Tannishtha Reya. Depositing organization: Duke University. Publication: A role for Wnt signalling in self-renewal of haematopoietic stem cells. Reya T, Duncan AW, Ailles L, Domen J, Scherer DC, Willert K, Hintz L, Nusse R, Weissman IL. Nature. 2003 May 22. 423(6938):409-14. 10.1038/nature01593 PubMed 12717450.
Backbone
  Vector backbone: MSCV-IRES-GFP
  Backbone size w/o insert (bp): 6573
  Vector type: Mammalian Expression, Retroviral
Growth in bacteria
  Bacterial resistance: Ampicillin, 100 μg/mL
  Growth temperature: 37°C
  Growth strain: DH5alpha
  Copy number: High Copy
Gene/Insert
  Gene/Insert name: Axin
  Species: M. musculus (mouse)
  Entrez Gene: Axin1 (a.k.a. Axin, Fu, Kb, Ki, fused, kinky, knobbly)
  Tag / fusion protein: IRES-GFP (C terminal on backbone)
  Cloning method: Restriction Enzyme; 5′ cloning site SacII (unknown if destroyed); 3′ cloning site SalI/XhoI (destroyed during cloning)
  Sequencing primers: 5′ N/A
Resource information
  A portion of this plasmid was derived from a plasmid made by: Axin is from Dr. Franck Costantini.
Terms and licenses: Academic/Nonprofit Terms; Industry Terms: Not Available to Industry
How to cite: MSCV-Axin-IRES-GFP was a gift from Tannishtha Reya (Addgene plasmid # 14716 ; http://n2t.net/addgene:14716 ; RRID:Addgene_14716)
